>Addgene plasmid #105364 | pJOG025 | addgene full sequence | sequence record 206362 | Addgene NGS Result
GTGGCTCTTCAGTGGACGAAAGGGCCTCGTGATACGCCTATTTTTATAGGTTAATGTCATGATAATAATG
GTTTCTTAGACGTCAGGTGGCACTTTTCGGGGAAATGTGCGCGGAACCCCTATTTGTTTATTTTTCTAAA
TACATTCAAATATGTATCCGCTCATGAGACAATAACCCTGATAAATGCTTCAATAATATTGAAAAAGGAA
GAGTATGCGCTCACGCAACTGGTCCAGAACCTTGACCGAACGCAGCGGTGGTAACGGCGCAGTGGCGGTT
TTCATGGCTTGTTATGACTGTTTTTTTTTGGGGTACAGTCTATGCCTCGGGCATCCAAGCAGCAAGCGCG
TTACGCCGTGGGTCGATGTTTGATGTTATGGAGCAGCAACGATGTTACGCAGCAGGGCAGTCGCCCTAAA
ACAAAGTTAAACATCATGAGGGAAGCGGTGATCGCCGAAGTATCGACTCAACTATCAGAGGTAGTTGGCG
TCATCGAGCGCCATCTCGAACCGACGTTGCTGGCCGTACATTTGTACGGCTCCGCAGTGGATGGCGGCCT
GAAGCCACACAGCGATATTGATTTGCTGGTTACGGTGACCGTAAGGCTTGATGAAACAACGCGGCGAGCT
TTGATCAACGACCTTTTGGAAACTTCGGCTTCCCCTGGAGAGAGCGAGATTCTCCGCGCTGTAGAAGTCA
CCATTGTTGTGCACGACGACATCATTCCGTGGCGTTATCCAGCTAAGCGCGAACTGCAATTTGGAGAATG
GCAGCGCAATGACATTCTTGCAGGTATCTTCGAGCCAGCCACGATCGACATTGATCTGGCTATCTTGCTG
ACAAAAGCAAGAGAACATAGCGTTGCCTTGGTAGGTCCAGCGGCGGAGGAACTCTTTGATCCGGTTCCTG
AACAGGATCTATTTGAGGCGCTAAATGAAACCTTAACGCTATGGAACTCGCCGCCCGACTGGGCTGGCGA
TGAGCGAAATGTAGTGCTTACGTTGTCCCGCATTTGGTACAGCGCAGTAACCGGCAAAATCGCGCCGAAG
GATGTCGCTGCCGACTGGGCAATGGAGCGCCTGCCGGCCCAGTATCAGCCCGTCATACTTGAAGCTAGAC
AGGCTTATCTTGGACAAGAAGAAGATCGCTTGGCCTCGCGCGCAGATCAGTTGGAAGAATTTGTCCATTA
CGTAAAAGGCGAGATCACCAAGGTAGTCGGCAAATAACTGTCAGACCAAGTTTACTCATATATACTTTAG
ATTGATTTAAAACTTCATTTTTAATTTAAAAGGATCTAGGTGAAGATCCTTTTTGATAATCTCATGACCA
AAATCCCTTAACGTGAGTTTTCGTTCCACTGAGCGTCAGACCCCGTAGAAAAGATCAAAGGATCTTCTTG
AGATCCTTTTTTTCTGCGCGTAATCTGCTGCTTGCAAACAAAAAAACCACCGCTACCAGCGGTGGTTTGT
TTGCCGGATCAAGAGCTACCAACTCTTTTTCCGAAGGTAACTGGCTTCAGCAGAGCGCAGATACCAAATA
CTGTTCTTCTAGTGTAGCCGTAGTTAGGCCACCACTTCAAGAACTCTGTAGCACCGCCTACATACCTCGC
TCTGCTAATCCTGTTACCAGTGGCTGCTGCCAGTGGCGATAAGTCGTGTCTTACCGGGTTGGACTCAAGA
CGATAGTTACCGGATAAGGCGCAGCGGTCGGGCTGAACGGGGGGTTCGTGCACACAGCCCAGCTTGGAGC
GAACGACCTACACCGAACTGAGATACCTACAGCGTGAGCTATGAGAAAGCGCCACGCTTCCCGAAGGGAG
AAAGGCGGACAGGTATCCGGTAAGCGGCAGGGTCGGAACAGGAGAGCGCACGAGGGAGCTTCCAGGGGGA
AACGCCTGGTATCTTTATAGTCCTGTCGGGTTTCGCCACCTCTGACTTGAGCGTCGATTTTTGTGATGCT
CGTCAGGGGGGCGGAGCCTATGGAAAAACGCCAGCAACGCGGCCTTTTTACGGTTCCTGGCCTTTTGCTG
GCCTTTTGCTCACATGTTCTTTCCTGCGTTATCCCCTGATTCTGTGGATAACCGTATTACCGCCTTTGAG
TGAGCTGATACCGCTCGCCGCAGCCGAACGACCGAGCGCAGCGAGTCAGTGAGCGAGGAAGCGGAAGAGC
GCCCAATACGCAAACCGCCTCTCCCCGCGCGTTGGCCGATTCATTAATCACTCTGTGGTCTCAGGAGAGC
TGTCTACATGAATCGAATCCAGCGAGATAAGTTAGTTATTTTAAGCGTTGGTTGGAACACTTTACATGGC
TTTTCGTAGAAATTTCCCCAAGTTGGGTTTTATTAAGACCAAGAAAATTCTAGTCTCCTAGACTTTTTTT
TGTTTCTTTTGTTAATTTAGTCTCCTAGGCTTTTTCATTCTATCTGAAAGCAAAATATGGTTATGCAATT
TGGTTTAGCCAAAAAAACAAACTAAATTTTTCTAGTCCGGTTCATGTAACTTCATAATCAAACAAGTAAA
AGTCGAATGTGACGCGTCTTGCCGAACGCAAAAACGGACCAGGCAAGAAGGTGTAGTTAGTTAATTCGGT
TAATATTCAGCTGAGAGAAATCGAACCGGTTCCATATCTTGTAGATTATCCGGTTTACTTTCCGGATAAG
ATTTATAAGCAAAACAGAGTTAAAGTAGTAGATTTCTTCTATACGAGTCCAAATCTGAAAACCCAAGTCA
AGCTACAAAAACTTAACTCCAAGCGAACAAATCTCCTCATTCATTAAACAACAAAATTGTTTTCCGACAA
AAAAGTGAATATCACTGAGTTACTGCGAAATCCCAACCGAGAGTGACATCTCAAACCAAAAGATGGAGTC
TATATTAAAGAGACGACGACTCCAAAGTCAAGCTACAAAATTTCCAAGCAAAGATTACACAGAGAAAACT
TTCCGACCAAATGTGAATGTTTATGAAAGTTTCTGCGAAACTCCAGTCATGTCGGATGTACAAAGCCATA
AACCAATGTAAAACCGACACGTGGAAAGCTAAGATTCCTAGCTTTTCTTTCTTCATGAGTCTCCAATAGC
CAAAGAGTCAACTCCAAAAAAAAAACCCATTTTTGCATTGAAATGGACTCATGATGGGGTATTTTGGGTA
ACTAATTAGTCCTGTCTACATCTTCCCATAAATTAACAGAGTAGGAGCGGATTAAAGAAGCAAGACGATT
CAAAAGAAAAAAGAGAGAAGAAAGTCCACTAAAGAAAAGAGAATAGATATAGATCAATGTGAGACCACGA
A
Features (pLannotate 1.2.2; 6 found; start..end, strand, type, name):
    110..214     +  promoter       AmpR promoter: bla
    205..285     -  CDS            int (fragment): INT2_ECOLX - Protein inferred from homology: Swiss-Prot protein existence level 3. Putative integrase believed to be involved in the insertion of antibiotic resistance genes into plasmids and transposons. From Escherichia coli.
    373..429     +  CDS            GmR (fragment): gentamycin acetyltransferase; aacC1; confers resistance to gentamycin
    436..1224    +  CDS            aadA: S3AD_ECOLX - Experimental evidence at protein level: Swiss-Prot protein existence level 1. Mediates bacterial resistance to the antibiotics streptomycin and spectinomycin. From Escherichia coli.
   1398..1986    +  rep_origin     ori: high-copy-number ColE1/pMB1/pBR322/pUC origin of replication
   2169..2218    +  CDS            lacI (fragment): lac repressor; lacI; The lac repressor binds to the lac operator to inhibit transcription in E. coli. This inhibition can be relieved by adding lactose or isopropyl-β-D-thiogalactopyranoside (IPTG).
