[The description below was written by a language model from this plasmid's Addgene catalogue record and pLannotate feature annotations shown in this document.]
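Description:
pJOG025 is a Modular Cloning (MoClo) part plasmid for plant synthetic biology, built in the pICH41295 backbone, which in the MoClo system serves as a level 0 acceptor for promoter-type modules. It is a small (about 3.3 kb) E. coli cloning vector rather than an expression or plant transformation vector. It replicates from a high-copy ColE1/pUC-type origin and is selected with spectinomycin through the aadA aminoglycoside adenylyltransferase gene. The annotation places an AmpR (bla) promoter upstream of this marker. The short integrase, gentamicin acetyltransferase and lacI fragments also detected are most likely remnants of the resistance cassette's origin and of the backbone, not functional genes.

The payload is the promoter region of Arabidopsis thaliana EDS1 (At3g48090). It was inserted using BpiI sites that were destroyed during cloning. Internal BsaI and BpiI recognition sites were removed from the promoter, the usual "domestication" step that makes a part compatible with Golden Gate assembly based on these type IIS enzymes. The automated feature table does not annotate the promoter itself. It presumably occupies the unannotated region downstream of the origin, but the record does not give its exact boundaries or length.

As a standardised part, the EDS1 promoter can be combined with coding sequences, tags and terminators in one-pot Golden Gate reactions to build plant transcriptional units. This would allow genes of interest to be expressed under native EDS1 regulatory control, for example in complementation or localisation studies, although the record lists the purpose only as synthetic biology.
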