Addgene plasmid #105364: pJOG025
Purpose: Synthetic biology
Depositing lab: Johannes Stuttmann. Depositing organization: Martin-Luther-Universitaet Halle-Wittenberg. Publication: Peripheral infrastructure vectors and an extended set of plant parts for the Modular Cloning system. Gantner J, Ordon J, Ilse T, Kretschmer C, Gruetzner R, Lofke C, Dagdas Y, Burstenbinder K, Marillonnet S, Stuttmann J. PLoS One. 2018 May 30;13(5):e0197185. doi: 10.1371/journal.pone.0197185. eCollection 2018. PubMed 29847550.
Backbone
  Vector backbone: pICH41295 (Engler et al., 2014)
  Vector type: Synthetic Biology
Growth in bacteria
  Bacterial resistance: Spectinomycin, 50 μg/mL
  Growth temperature: 37°C
  Growth strain: DH5alpha
  Copy number: High Copy
Gene/Insert
  Gene/Insert name: promotor EDS1 (At3g48090)
  Species: A. thaliana (mustard weed)
  Mutation: BsaI/ BpiI restriction sites removed
  Cloning method: Restriction Enzyme; 5′ cloning site BpiI (destroyed during cloning); 3′ cloning site BpiI (destroyed during cloning)
  Sequencing primers: 5′ CTTTGAGTGAGCTGATACCG; 3′ GGGTTCCGCGCACATTTC
Terms and licenses: Academic/Nonprofit Terms; Industry Terms: Not Available to Industry
How to cite: pJOG025 was a gift from Johannes Stuttmann (Addgene plasmid # 105364 ; http://n2t.net/addgene:105364 ; RRID:Addgene_105364)
